>Addgene plasmid #45713 | pBp-FGFR3c-S249C | addgene partial sequence | sequence record 65222 | pBABE5 5'-CTTTATCCAGCCCTCAC-3'
GATCCCAGTGTGGTGGTACATCACAAGTTTGTACAAAAAAGTTGGCATGGGCGCCCCTGCCTGCGCCCTC
GCGCTCTGCGTGGCCGTGGCCATCGTGGCCGGCGCCTCCTCGGAGTCCTTGGGGACGGAGCAGCGCGTCG
TGGGGCGAGCGGCAGAAGTCCCGGGCCCAGAGCCCGGCCAGCAGGAGCAGTTGGTCTTCGGCAGCGGGGA
TGCTGTGGAGCTGAGCTGTCCCCCGCCCGGGGGTGGTCCCATGGGGCCCACTGTCTGGGTCAAGGATGGC
ACAGGGCTGGTGCCCTCGGAGCGTGTCCTGGTGGGGCCCCAGCGGCTGCAGGTGCTGAATGCCTCCCACG
AGGACTCCGGGGCCTACAGCTGCCGGCAGCGGCTCACGCAGCGCGTACTGTGCCACTTCAGTGTGCGGGT
GACAGACGCTCCATCCTCGGGAGATGACGAAGACGGGGAGGACGAGGCTGAGGACACAGGTGTGGACACA
GGGGCCCCTTACTGGACACGGCCCGAGCGGATGGACAAGAAGCTGCTGGCCGTGCCGGCCGCCAACACCG
TCCGCTTCCGCTGCCCAGCCGCTGGCAACCCCACTCCCTCCATCTCCTGGCTGAAGAACGGCAGGGAGTT
CCGCGGCGAGCACCGCATTGGAGGCATCAAGCTGCGGCATCAGCAGTGGAGCCTGGTCATGGAAAGCGTG
GTGCCCTCGGACCGCGGCAACTACACCTGCGTCGTGGAGAACAAGTTTGGCAGCATCCGGCAGACGTACA
CGCTGGACGTGCTGGAGCGCTGCCCGCACCGGCCCATCCTGCAGGCGGGGCTGCCGGCCAACCAGACGGC
GGTGCTGGGCAGCGACGTGGAGTTCCACTGCAAGGTGTACAGTGACGCACAGCCCCACATCCAGTGGCTC
AAGCACGTGGAGGTGAATGG
