>Addgene plasmid #45713 | pBp-FGFR3c-S249C | addgene partial sequence | sequence record 65223 | pBABE3 5'-ACCCTAACTGACACACATTCC-3'
CTGCGGAATTCCTACATCACCACTTTGTACAAGAAAGTTGGTCACGTCCGCGAGCCCCCACTGCTGGGTG
GGGCCGGGGGCAGCAGGTCGTGGGCAAACACGGAGTCGTCCCCTGAGGAGCTGGAGCTGGGGGTGTCCTG
GCCACCCGGGGAGTACTGCTCGAAAGGCGCCGACAGGTCCAGGTACTCGTCGGTGGACGTCACGGTAAGG
ACACGGTCCAGGTCCTCCACCAGCTGCTTGAAGGTGGGCCTCTGGGAGGGCGCGGCATGCCAGCACTCCC
GCATGATCATGTACAGGTCGTGTGTGCAGTTGGCGGGCTTGTCCATGCGGTGGCCCTCCTTCAGCAGCTT
GAAGAGCTCCTCCACAGGGATGCCGGGGTACGGGGAGCCCCCCAGCGTGAAGATCTCCCAGAGCAGGACC
CCAAAGGACCAGACGTCACTCTGGTGAGTGTAGACTCGGTCAAACAAGGCCTCAGGCGCCATCCACTTCA
CGGGCAGCCGGCCGTTGGTTGTCTTCTTGTAGTAGTCGAGGTTGTGCACGTCCCGGGCCAGCCCGAAGTC
TGCGATCTTCATCACGTTGTCCTCGGTCACCAGCACATTGCGGGCAGCCAGGTCCCTGTGGATGCACTTC
TGGGAGGCCAAGTACTCCATGCCCCGGGCCACCTGGTAGGCACAGGACACCAGGTCCTTGAAGGTGAGCT
GCTCCTCGGGCGGCTTGCAGGTGTCGAAGGAGTAGTCCAGGCCCGGGGGCCGCCGCGCCCGCAGAAACTC
CCGCAGGTTACCCTTGGCCGCGTACTCCACCAGCACGTACAGGGGCCCGCCCTGCGTGCAGGCGCCCAGC
AGGTTGATGATGTTTTTGTGTTTCCCGATCATCTTCATCATCTCCATCTCAGACACCAGGTCCGACAGGT
CCTTGTCAGTGGCATCGTCTTTCAGCATCTTCACGGCTACGGTGACAGGCTTGGCGGCCCGGTCCTTGTC
AATGC
