>Addgene plasmid #45713 | pBp-FGFR3c-S249C | addgene partial sequence | sequence record 65845 | hFGFR3-F1 5'-CCATCTCCTGGCTGAAGAAC-3'
GGCGAGCACCGCATTGGAGGCATCAAGCTGCGGCATCAGCAGTGGAGCCTGGTCATGGAAAGCGTGGTGC
CCTCGGACCGCGGCAACTACACCTGCGTCGTGGAGAACAAGTTTGGCAGCATCCGGCAGACGTACACGCT
GGACGTGCTGGAGCGCTGCCCGCACCGGCCCATCCTGCAGGCGGGGCTGCCGGCCAACCAGACGGCGGTG
CTGGGCAGCGACGTGGAGTTCCACTGCAAGGTGTACAGTGACGCACAGCCCCACATCCAGTGGCTCAAGC
ACGTGGAGGTGAATGGCAGCAAGGTGGGCCCGGACGGCACACCCTACGTTACCGTGCTCAAGACGGCGGG
CGCTAACACCACCGACAAGGAGCTAGAGGTTCTCTCCTTGCACAACGTCACCTTTGAGGACGCCGGGGAG
TACACCTGCCTGGCGGGCAATTCTATTGGGTTTTCTCATCACTCTGCGTGGCTGGTGGTGCTGCCAGCCG
AGGAGGAGCTGGTGGAGGCTGACGAGGCGGGCAGTGTGTATGCAGGCATCCTCAGCTACGGGGTGGGCTT
CTTCCTGTTCATCCTGGTGGTGGC
