[The description below was written by a language model from this plasmid's Addgene catalogue record.]
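Description:
pBp-FGFR3c-S249C is a retroviral mammalian expression plasmid built on a Gateway-adapted version of the pBabe-puro backbone. The backbone is about 5.5 kb and the complete construct about 7.9 kb. It is propagated in E. coli under ampicillin selection, while puromycin resistance allows selection of transduced or transfected mammalian cells. No feature table accompanies the record, so the promoter and origin of replication are not explicitly stated. In pBabe-type vectors generally, the insert is transcribed from the Moloney murine leukemia virus 5' LTR, a packaging signal lets the transcript be incorporated into virions when gag, pol and env are supplied in trans by a packaging cell line, and the puromycin marker is driven by a separate internal promoter.

The payload is an approximately 2.4 kb human FGFR3 coding sequence in the IIIc splice isoform, introduced by Gateway recombination so that it is flanked by Gateway recombination sequences. It carries the S249C substitution, a change in the extracellular region of this receptor tyrosine kinase that introduces a cysteine. This mutation is widely described as causing ligand-independent receptor dimerization and constitutive signaling. No epitope tags or reporters are recorded.

The associated study concerns inhibitor-sensitive FGFR2 and FGFR3 mutations in lung squamous cell carcinoma. The construct is therefore suited to producing retrovirus for stable expression of mutant FGFR3 in mammalian cells, for example to test transforming activity and the response of mutant-expressing cells to FGFR kinase inhibitors.
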