Addgene plasmid #45713: pBp-FGFR3c-S249C
Depositing lab: Matthew Meyerson. Depositing organization: Dana-Farber Cancer Institute. Publication: Inhibitor-sensitive FGFR2 and FGFR3 mutations in lung squamous cell carcinoma. Liao RG, Jung J, Tchaicha JH, Wilkerson MD, Sivachenko A, Beauchamp EM, Liu Q, Pugh TJ, Pedamallu CS, Hayes DN, Gray NS, Getz G, Wong KK, Haddad RI, Meyerson M, Hammerman PS. Cancer Res. 2013 Jun 20. 10.1158/0008-5472.CAN-12-3950 PubMed 23786770.
Backbone
  Vector backbone: pBabe puro Gateway
  Backbone size w/o insert (bp): 5500
  Total vector size (bp): 7900
  Modifications to backbone: Gateway cloning sequences flank region with gene insert for use with the Gateway system reagents.
  Vector type: Mammalian Expression, Retroviral
  Selectable markers: Puromycin
Growth in bacteria
  Bacterial resistance: Ampicillin, 100 μg/mL
  Growth temperature: 30°C
  Growth strain: DH5alpha
  Copy number: Unknown
Gene/Insert
  Gene/Insert name: FGFR3 IIIc
  Species: H. sapiens (human)
  Insert size (bp): 2400
  Mutation: S249C
  Entrez Gene: FGFR3 (a.k.a. ACH, CD333, CEK2, HSFGFR3EX, JTK4)
  Cloning method: Gateway Cloning
  Sequencing primers: 5′ Gateway reagents; 3′ Gateway reagents
Terms and licenses: Academic/Nonprofit Terms; Industry Terms: Not Available to Industry
How to cite: pBp-FGFR3c-S249C was a gift from Matthew Meyerson (Addgene plasmid # 45713 ; http://n2t.net/addgene:45713 ; RRID:Addgene_45713)
